Addgene plasmid #63786: pGS1312
Purpose: Vector to create a cassette for homologous recombination in S. cerevisiae; adds a C-terminal eCFP Strep-tag II followed by URA3 selection marker
Depositing lab: Monika Golas & Bjoern Sander. Depositing organization: Aarhus University. Publication: Strep-tag II and Twin-Strep Based Cassettes for Protein Tagging by Homologous Recombination and Characterization of Endogenous Macromolecular Assemblies in Saccharomyces cerevisiae. Rai J, Pemmasani JK, Voronovsky A, Jensen IS, Manavalan A, Nyengaard JR, Golas MM, Sander B. Mol Biotechnol. 2014 Jun 27. 10.1007/s12033-014-9778-5 PubMed 24969434.
Backbone
  Vector backbone: pGS1212
  Backbone size w/o insert (bp): 4940
  Total vector size (bp): 4940
  Vector type: E. coli cloning vector
  Selectable markers: URA3
Growth in bacteria
  Bacterial resistance: Ampicillin, 100 μg/mL
  Growth temperature: 37°C
  Growth strain: DH5alpha
  Copy number: High Copy
Gene/Insert
  Gene/Insert name: eCFP-Strep-tag II followed by URA3
  Species: Synthetic
  Promoter: none
  Tag / fusion protein: eCFP-Strep-tag II (C terminal on backbone)
  Cloning method: Restriction Enzyme; 5′ cloning site SalI (not destroyed); 3′ cloning site BsrGI/Bsp1407I (not destroyed)
  Sequencing primers: 5′ CTGGCTTAACTATGCGGCATCAG; 3′ gcaacctgacctacaggaaagag
Resource information
  A portion of this plasmid was derived from a plasmid made by: Mark A. Sheff and Kurt S. Thorn
Terms and licenses: Academic/Nonprofit Terms; Industry Terms: Not Available to Industry
Depositor comments: The sequence of the eCFP gene has been optimized for S. cerevisiae and generated by gene synthesis. The Strep-tag II sequence is adapted from the sequence of commercial Strep-tag II plasmids offered by IBA, Goettingen, Germany.
How to cite: pGS1312 was a gift from Monika Golas & Bjoern Sander (Addgene plasmid # 63786 ; http://n2t.net/addgene:63786 ; RRID:Addgene_63786)
