[The description below was written by a language model from this plasmid's Addgene catalogue record and pLannotate feature annotations shown in this document.]
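Description:
pGS1312 is a 4.9 kb E. coli cloning vector, derived from the pGS1212 backbone, that serves as a template for generating C-terminal tagging cassettes for homologous recombination in Saccharomyces cerevisiae. It is propagated in bacteria through a high-copy ColE1/pUC-type origin and selected with ampicillin via the β-lactamase gene and its native promoter. No yeast replication origin is annotated, which fits its role as a cassette donor rather than a plasmid maintained in yeast. Flanking T7 and SP6 promoters and short fragments of lacI, rop and bom are backbone remnants with no stated function in the design.

The payload begins with a promoterless open reading frame for eCFP fused to Strep-tag II. The automated annotation labels the fluorescent protein as a cyan Aequorea victoria derivative and does not mark the short Strep-tag II separately. According to the depositor, the eCFP coding sequence was codon-optimised for S. cerevisiae and made by gene synthesis. The tag module has no promoter because it is meant to be joined in frame to the 3′ end of a chromosomal gene, so the fusion is expressed from the endogenous promoter, and the S. cerevisiae ADH1 terminator downstream ends the transcript. This is followed by a URA3 marker driven by the Ashbya gossypii TEF promoter and closed by the TEF terminator, allowing selection of integrants by uracil prototrophy in ura3 strains.

The cassette allows endogenous proteins to be followed by cyan fluorescence and affinity-purified through Strep-tag II, supporting characterisation of native macromolecular assemblies. The deposited full sequence is noted as only partially verified by sequencing.
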