Features (pLannotate 1.2.2; 13 found; start..end, strand, type, name):
     62..80      -  promoter       T7 promoter: promoter for bacteriophage T7 RNA polymerase
    102..155     -  CDS            lacI (fragment): lac repressor; lacI; The lac repressor binds to the lac operator to inhibit transcription in E. coli. This inhibition can be relieved by adding lactose or isopropyl-β-D-thiogalactopyranoside (IPTG).
    338..926     -  rep_origin     ori: high-copy-number ColE1/pMB1/pBR322/pUC origin of replication
   1097..1957    -  CDS            AmpR: β-lactamase; bla; confers resistance to ampicillin, carbenicillin, and related antibiotics
   1958..2062    -  promoter       AmpR promoter: bla
   2157..2192    +  CDS            rop (fragment): Rop protein, which maintains plasmids at low copy number; rop
   2294..2345    +  misc_feature   bom (fragment): basis of mobility region from pBR322
   2408..2426    +  promoter       SP6 promoter: promoter for bacteriophage SP6 RNA polymerase
   2496..3209    +  CDS            CGFP: CGFP is a basic (constitutively fluorescent) cyan fluorescent protein published in 2000, derived from Aequorea victoria. It has low acid sensitivity.
   3273..3460    +  terminator     ADH1 terminator: S. cerevisiae ADH1; transcription terminator for the S. cerevisiae alcohol dehydrogenase 1 (ADH1) gene
   3535..3878    +  promoter       TEF promoter: Ashbya gossypii TEF promoter
   3897..4685    +  CDS            URA3: PYRF_YEAST - Experimental evidence at protein level: Swiss-Prot protein existence level 1. From Saccharomyces cerevisiae (strain ATCC 204508 / S288c) (Baker's yeast).
   4697..4894    +  terminator     TEF terminator: Ashbya gossypii TEF terminator
>Addgene plasmid #63786 | pGS1312 | depositor full sequence | sequence record 106475 | Full plasmid sequence, partially sequenced
CGAATTCATCGATGATATCAGATCCACTAGTGGCCTATGCGGCCGCGGATCTGCCGGTCTCCCTATAGTG
AGTCGTATTAATTTCGATAAGCCAGGTTAACCTGCATTAATGAATCGGCCAACGCGCGGGGAGAGGCGGT
TTGCGTATTGGGCGCTCTTCCGCTTCCTCGCTCACTGACTCGCTGCGCTCGGTCGTTCGGCTGCGGCGAG
CGGTATCAGCTCACTCAAAGGCGGTAATACGGTTATCCACAGAATCAGGGGATAACGCAGGAAAGAACAT
GTGAGCAAAAGGCCAGCAAAAGGCCAGGAACCGTAAAAAGGCCGCGTTGCTGGCGTTTTTCCATAGGCTC
CGCCCCCCTGACGAGCATCACAAAAATCGACGCTCAAGTCAGAGGTGGCGAAACCCGACAGGACTATAAA
GATACCAGGCGTTTCCCCCTGGAAGCTCCCTCGTGCGCTCTCCTGTTCCGACCCTGCCGCTTACCGGATA
CCTGTCCGCCTTTCTCCCTTCGGGAAGCGTGGCGCTTTCTCAATGCTCACGCTGTAGGTATCTCAGTTCG
GTGTAGGTCGTTCGCTCCAAGCTGGGCTGTGTGCACGAACCCCCCGTTCAGCCCGACCGCTGCGCCTTAT
CCGGTAACTATCGTCTTGAGTCCAACCCGGTAAGACACGACTTATCGCCACTGGCAGCAGCCACTGGTAA
CAGGATTAGCAGAGCGAGGTATGTAGGCGGTGCTACAGAGTTCTTGAAGTGGTGGCCTAACTACGGCTAC
ACTAGAAGGACAGTATTTGGTATCTGCGCTCTGCTGAAGCCAGTTACCTTCGGAAAAAGAGTTGGTAGCT
CTTGATCCGGCAAACAAACCACCGCTGGTAGCGGTGGTTTTTTTGTTTGCAAGCAGCAGATTACGCGCAG
AAAAAAAGGATCTCAAGAAGATCCTTTGATCTTTTCTACGGGGTCTGACGCTCAGTGGAACGAAAACTCA
CGTTAAGGGATTTTGGTCATGAGATTATCAAAAAGGATCTTCACCTAGATCCTTTTAAATTAAAAATGAA
GTTTTAAATCAATCTAAAGTATATATGAGTAAACTTGGTCTGACAGTTACCAATGCTTAATCAGTGAGGC
ACCTATCTCAGCGATCTGTCTATTTCGTTCATCCATAGTTGCCTGACTCCCCGTCGTGTAGATAACTACG
ATACGGGAGGGCTTACCATCTGGCCCCAGTGCTGCAATGATACCGCGAGACCCACGCTCACCGGCTCCAG
ATTTATCAGCAATAAACCAGCCAGCCGGAAGGGCCGAGCGCAGAAGTGGTCCTGCAACTTTATCCGCCTC
CATCCAGTCTATTAATTGTTGCCGGGAAGCTAGAGTAAGTAGTTCGCCAGTTAATAGTTTGCGCAACGTT
GTTGCCATTGCTACAGGCATCGTGGTGTCACGCTCGTCGTTTGGTATGGCTTCATTCAGCTCCGGTTCCC
AACGATCAAGGCGAGTTACATGATCCCCCATGTTGTGCAAAAAAGCGGTTAGCTCCTTCGGTCCTCCGAT
CGTTGTCAGAAGTAAGTTGGCCGCAGTGTTATCACTCATGGTTATGGCAGCACTGCATAATTCTCTTACT
GTCATGCCATCCGTAAGATGCTTTTCTGTGACTGGTGAGTACTCAACCAAGTCATTCTGAGAATAGTGTA
TGCGGCGACCGAGTTGCTCTTGCCCGGCGTCAATACGGGATAATACCGCGCCACATAGCAGAACTTTAAA
AGTGCTCATCATTGGAAAACGTTCTTCGGGGCGAAAACTCTCAAGGATCTTACCGCTGTTGAGATCCAGT
TCGATGTAACCCACTCGTGCACCCAACTGATCTTCAGCATCTTTTACTTTCACCAGCGTTTCTGGGTGAG
CAAAAACAGGAAGGCAAAATGCCGCAAAAAAGGGAATAAGGGCGACACGGAAATGTTGAATACTCATACT
CTTCCTTTTTCAATATTATTGAAGCATTTATCAGGGTTATTGTCTCATGAGCGGATACATATTTGAATGT
ATTTAGAAAAATAAACAAATAGGGGTTCCGCGCACATTTCCCCGAAAAGTGCCACCTGACGTCTAAGAAA
CCATTATTATCATGACATTAACCTATAAAAATAGGCGTATCACGAGGCCCTTTCGTCTCGCGCGTTTCGG
TGATGACGGTGAAAACCTCTGACACATGCAGCTCCCGGAGACGGTCACAGCTTGTCTGTAAGCGGATGCC
GGGAGCAGACAAGCCCGTCAGGGCGCGTCAGCGGGTGTTGGCGGGTGTCGGGGCTGGCTTAACTATGCGG
CATCAGAGCAGATTGTACTGAGAGTGCACCATATGGACATATTGTCGTTAGAACGCGGCTACAATTAATA
CATAACCTTATGTATCATACACATACGATTTAGGTGACACTATAGAACGCGGCCGCCAGCCGAAGCTTCG
TACGCTGCAGGTCGACGGATCGGTGACGGTGCTGGTTTAATTAACATGTCGAAGGGTGAAGAACTGTTCA
CTGGTGTTGTACCAATTTTGGTTGAACTGGATGGTGACGTTAATGGTCATAAATTCTCTGTAAGTGGTGA
AGGTGAAGGTGACGCTACTTATGGTAAATTGACTCTTAAGTTCATCTGCACAACTGGTAAATTGCCAGTT
CCATGGCCAACATTAGTAACTACTCTTACATGGGGTGTTCAATGTTTTAGCAGATACCCTGATCATATGA
AGCAACATGACTTCTTTAAGTCCGCAATGCCTGAAGGATATGTTCAAGAACGTACAATTTTCTTTAAGGA
CGACGGAAACTACAAGACAAGGGCTGAAGTCAAATTTGAGGGAGATACCTTAGTAAACAGGATTGAGCTT
AAGGGAATTGACTTTAAAGAGGATGGAAACATTCTAGGCCATAAATTGGAGTACATCTACAACTCTCACA
ACGTGTATATTACCGCTGATAAACAGAAGAATGGCATCAAAGCCAATTTTAAAATAAGACACAATATAGA
GGATGGGAGTGTGCAGCTAGCAGATCACTATCAACAAAATACCCCTATAGGCGATGGGCCGGTCTTGTTG
CCCGATAATCATTATCTATCAACGCAATCAGCATTATCTAAAGATCCCAATGAAAAAAGAGATCACATGG
TGTTATTAGAATTTGTCACGGCCGCGGGGATAACCCATGGCATGGATGAATTGTACAAAGGTAGTGCTTG
GAGTCATCCACAATTCGAAAAATAAGGTACCGCGCGCGCCACTTCTAAATAAGCGAATTTCTTATGATTT
ATGATTTTTATTATTAAATAAGTTATAAAAAAAATAAGTGTATACAAATTTTAAAGTGACTCTTAGGTTT
TAAAACGAAAATTCTTATTCTTGAGTAACTCTTTCCTGTAGGTCAGGTTGCTTTCTCAGGTATAGTATGA
GGTCGCTCTTATTGACCACACCTCTACCGGCAGATCCGCTAGGGATAACAGGGTAATATAGATCTGTTTA
GCTTGCCTCGTCCCCGCCGGGTCACCCGGCCAGCGACATGGAGGCCCAGAATACCCTCCTTGACAGTCTT
GACGTGCGCAGCTCAGGGGCATGATGTGACTGTCGCCCGTACATTTAGCCCATACATCCCCATGTATAAT
CATTTGCATCCATACATTTTGATGGCCGCACGGCGCGAAGCAAAAATTACGGCTCCTCGCTGCGGACCTG
CGAGCAGGGAAACGCTCCCCTCACAGACGCGTTGAATTGTCCCCACGCCGCGCCCCTGTAGAGAAATATA
AAAGGTTAGGATTTGCCACTGAGGTTCTTCTTTCATATACTTCCTTTTAAAATCTTGCTAGGATACAGTT
CTCACATCACATCCGAACATAAACAACCATGACAGTCAACACTAAGACCTATAGTGAGAGAGCAGAAACT
CATGCCTCACCAGTAGCACAACGATTATTTCGATTAATGGAACTGAAGAAAACCAATTTATGTGCATCAA
TTGATGTTGATACCANTAAGGAATTCCTTGAATTAATTGATAAATTGGGTCCTTATGTATGCTTAATCAA
GACTCATATTGATATAATCAATGATTTTTCCTATGAATCCACTATTGAACCATTATTAGAACTTTCACGT
AAACATCAATTTATGATTTTTGAAGATAGAAAATTTGCTGATATTGGTAATACCGTGAAGAAACAATATA
TTGGTGGAGTTTATAAAATTAGTAGTTGGGCAGATATTACTAATGCTCATGGTGTCACTGGGAATGGAGT
AGTTGAAGGATTAAAACAGGGAGCTAAAGAAACCACCACCAACCAAGAGCCAAGAGGGTTATTGATGTTA
GCTGAATTATCATCAGTGGGATCATTAGCATATGGAGAATATTCTCAAAAAACTGTTGAAATTGCTAAAT
CCGATAAGGAATTTGTTATTGGATTTATTGCCCAACGTGATATGGGTGGACAAGAAGAAGGATTTGATTG
GCTTATTATGACACCTGGAGTTGGATTAGATGATAAAGGTGATGGATTAGGACAACAATATAGAACTGTT
GATGAAGTTGTTAGCACTGGAACTGATATTATCATTGTTGGTAGAGGATTGTTTGGTAAAGGAAGAGATC
CAGATATTGAAGGTAAAAGGTATAGAGATGCTGGTTGGAATGCTTATTTGAAAAAGACTGGCCAATTATA
ATCTGTACTGACAATAAAAAGATTCTTGTTTTCAAGAACTTGTCATTTGTATAGTTTTTTTATATTGTAG
TTGTTCTATTTTAATCAAATGTTAGCGTGATTTATATTTTTTTTCGCCTCGACATCATCTGCCCAGATGC
GAAGTTAAGTGCGCAGAAAGTAATATCATGCGTCAATCGTATGTGAATGCTGGTCGCTATACTGCTGTCG
ATTCGATACTAACGCCGCCATCCAGTGTCGAAAACGAGCT
