>Addgene plasmid #63786 | pGS1312 | addgene partial sequence | sequence record 110284 | T7 5'-TAATACGACTCACTATAGGG-3'
GGCCGCATAGGCCACTAGTGGATCTGATATCATCGATGAATTCGAGCTCGTTTTCGACACTGGATGGCGG
CGTTAGTATCGAATCGACAGCAGTATAGCGACCAGCATTCACATACGATTGACGCATGATATTACTTTCT
GCGCACTTAACTTCGCATCTGGGCAGATGATGTCGAGGCGAAAAAAAATATAAATCACGCTAACATTTGA
TTAAAATAGAACAACTACAATATAAAAAAACTATACAAATGACAAGTTCTTGAAAACAAGAATCTTTTTA
TTGTCAGTACAGATTATAATTGGCCAGTCTTTTTCAAATAAGCATTCCAACCAGCATCTCTATACCTTTT
ACCTTCAATATCTGGATCTCTTCCTTTACCAAACAATCCTCTACCAACAATGATAATATCAGTTCCAGTG
CTAACAACTTCATCAACAGTTCTATATTGTTGTCCTAATCCATCACCTTTATCATCTAATCCAACTCCAG
GTGTCATAATAAGCCAATCAAATCCTTCTTCTTGTCCACCCATATCACGTTGGGCAATAAATCCAATAAC
AAATTCCTTATCGGATTTAGCAATTTCAACAGTTTTTTGAGAATATTCTCCATATGCTAATGATCCCACT
GATGATAATTCAGCTAACATCAATAACCCTCTTGGCTCTTGGTTGGTGGTGGTTTCTTTAGCTCCCTGTT
TTAATCCTTCAACTACTCCATTCCCAGTGACACCATGAGCATTAGTAATATCTGCCCAACTACTAATTTT
ATAAACTCCACCAATATATTGTTTCTTCACGGTATTACCAATATCAGCAAATTTTCTATCTTCAAAAATC
ATAAATTGATGTTTACGTGAAAGTTCTAATAATGGTTCAATAGTGGATTCATAGGAAAAATCATTGATTA
TATCAATATGAGTCTTGATTAAGCATACATAAGGACCCAATTTATCAATTAATTCA
