>Addgene plasmid #63786 | pGS1312 | addgene partial sequence | sequence record 110286 | Sp6 5'-ATTTAGGTGACACTATAG-3'
TTCGTACGCTGCAGGTCGACGGATCGGTGACGGTGCTGGTTTAATTAACATGTCGAAGGGTGAAGAACTG
TTCACTGGTGTTGTACCAATTTTGGTTGAACTGGATGGTGACGTTAATGGTCATAAATTCTCTGTAAGTG
GTGAAGGTGAAGGTGACGCTACTTATGGTAAATTGACTCTTAAGTTCATCTGCACAACTGGTAAATTGCC
AGTTCCATGGCCAACATTAGTAACTACTCTTACATGGGGTGTTCAATGTTTTAGCAGATACCCTGATCAT
ATGAAGCAACATGACTTCTTTAAGTCCGCAATGCCTGAAGGATATGTTCAAGAACGTACAATTTTCTTTA
AGGACGACGGAAACTACAAGACAAGGGCTGAAGTCAAATTTGAGGGAGATACCTTAGTAAACAGGATTGA
GCTTAAGGGAATTGACTTTAAAGAGGATGGAAACATTCTAGGCCATAAATTGGAGTACATCTACAACTCT
CACAACGTGTATATTACCGCTGATAAACAGAAGAATGGCATCAAAGCCAATTTTAAAATAAGACACAATA
TAGAGGATGGGAGTGTGCAGCTAGCAGATCACTATCAACAAAATACCCCTATAGGCGATGGGCCGGTCTT
GTTGCCCGATAATCATTATCTATCAACGCAATCAGCATTATCTAAAGATCCCAATGAAAAAAGAGATCAC
ATGGTGTTATTAGAATTTGTCACGGCCGCGGGGATAACCCATGGCATGGATGAATTGTACAAAGGTAGTG
CTTGGAGTCATCCACAATTCGAAAAATAAGGTACCGCGCGCGCCACTTCTAAATAAGCGAATTTCTTATG
ATTTATGATTTTTATTATTAAATAAGTTATAAAAAAA
